>Addgene plasmid #163897 | pCxcl1-Firefly-Chantico | addgene full sequence | sequence record 322398 | Addgene NGS Result
CTGAAGTCTCACTACTCCTCCCCCCCCCAACCCCCCAGCCGTCACTTGTCCAGCGAAGCACGTCACTCCC
TCCCCTTTGGGACTTTGGGGCAAAAAGCAAAAATCCCAGAGTCTAATCCTTGGGAGTGGAGCAAGGGGGA
GGAGCGATGTCCTTTCCGGTTGCAGGGAAACACCCTGTACTCCGGGAATTTCCCTGGCCCGGAGCTCTGG
AGTTTCGAGCATAAAAGGGGCTCGCGGGAGCCCTAGAGCTCTTGGCAATCCGGTACTGTTGGTAAAGCCA
CCATGGAAGATGCCAAAAACATTAAGAAGGGCCCAGCGCCATTCTACCCACTCGAAGACGGGACCGCCGG
CGAGCAGCTGCACAAAGCCATGAAGCGCTACGCCCTGGTGCCCGGCACCATCGCCTTTACCGACGCACAT
ATCGAGGTGGACATTACCTACGCCGAGTACTTCGAGATGAGCGTTCGGCTGGCAGAAGCTATGAAGCGCT
ATGGGCTGAATACAAACCATCGGATCGTGGTGTGCAGCGAGAATAGCTTGCAGTTCTTCATGCCCGTGTT
GGGTGCCCTGTTCATCGGTGTGGCTGTGGCCCCAGCTAACGACATCTACAACGAGCGCGAGCTGCTGAAC
AGCATGGGCATCAGCCAGCCCACCGTCGTATTCGTGAGCAAGAAAGGGCTGCAAAAGATCCTCAACGTGC
AAAAGAAGCTACCGATCATACAAAAGATCATCATCATGGATAGCAAGACCGACTACCAGGGCTTCCAAAG
CATGTACACCTTCGTGACTTCCCATTTGCCACCCGGCTTCAACGAGTACGACTTCGTGCCCGAGAGCTTC
GACCGGGACAAAACCATCGCCCTGATCATGAACAGTAGTGGCAGTACCGGATTGCCCAAGGGCGTAGCCC
TACCGCACCGCACCGCTTGTGTCCGATTCAGTCATGCCCGCGACCCCATCTTCGGCAACCAGATCATCCC
CGACACCGCTATCCTCAGCGTGGTGCCATTTCACCACGGCTTCGGCATGTTCACCACGCTGGGCTACTTG
ATCTGCGGCTTTCGGGTCGTGCTCATGTACCGCTTCGAGGAGGAGCTATTCTTGCGCAGCTTGCAAGACT
ATAAGATTCAATCTGCCCTGCTGGTGCCCACACTATTTAGCTTCTTCGCTAAGAGCACTCTCATCGACAA
GTACGACCTAAGCAACTTGCACGAGATCGCCAGCGGCGGGGCGCCGCTCAGCAAGGAGGTAGGTGAGGCC
GTGGCCAAACGCTTCCACCTACCAGGCATCCGCCAGGGCTACGGCCTGACAGAAACAACCAGCGCCATTC
TGATCACCCCCGAAGGGGACGACAAGCCTGGCGCAGTAGGCAAGGTGGTGCCCTTCTTCGAGGCTAAGGT
GGTGGACTTGGACACCGGTAAGACACTGGGTGTGAACCAGCGCGGCGAGCTGTGCGTCCGTGGCCCCATG
ATCATGAGCGGCTACGTTAACAACCCCGAGGCTACAAACGCTCTCATCGACAAGGACGGCTGGCTGCACA
GCGGCGACATCGCCTACTGGGACGAGGACGAGCACTTCTTCATCGTGGACCGGCTGAAGAGCCTGATCAA
ATACAAGGGCTACCAGGTAGCCCCAGCCGAACTGGAGAGCATCCTGCTGCAACACCCCAACATCTTCGAC
GCCGGGGTCGCCGGCCTGCCCGACGACGATGCCGGCGAGCTGCCCGCCGCAGTCGTCGTGCTGGAACACG
GTAAAACCATGACCGAGAAGGAGATCGTGGACTATGTGGCCAGCCAGGTTACAACCGCCAAGAAGCTGCG
CGGTGGTGTTGTGTTCGTGGACGAGGTGCCTAAAGGACTGACCGGCAAGTTGGACGCCCGCAAGATCCGC
GAGATTCTCATTAAGGCCAAGAAGGGCGGCAAGATCGCCGTGTAATAATTCTAGAGTCGGGGCGGCCGGC
CGCTTCGAGCAGACATGATAAGATACATTGATGAGTTTGGACAAACCACAACTAGAATGCAGTGAAAAAA
ATGCTTTATTTGTGAAATTTGTGATGCTATTGCTTTATTTGTAACCATTATAAGCTGCAATAAACAAGTT
AACAACAACAATTGCATTCATTTTATGTTTCAGGTTCAGGGGGAGGTGTGGGAGGTTTTTTAAAGCAAGT
AAAACCTCTACAAATGTGGTAAAATCGATAAGGATCCGGTCATTCAGTAAATATAAATGCAGATAGCCTA
CGTTCTGAAAGTGGGGTTCTAGGGTCCCTTGGTTAGTTTTAAAAATTCAAAGTCACTTTGAGTTTTGTTT
TGTTTTGTTTTGTTTTAAAGCTTGAGAGTGGCCGTGCAGAGCAAAGTTGTCCAATTAAGTTTATATCAGT
GACAGATGGGCTTATCAGACCTTCGCTCTCAGACAGTAGCCATGGAACACTTAGCTGCTGCCTCCCGAAA
GTGCAAGCAGACCAGTTCAGGATCTGAAGCTTTGTTTTGGTTTGACTTAAATGTAAGTGCAAACAGTCGC
TGTGGGGTGTGTGTGTGTGTGTGTGTGTGATACTGGCCGATGCAGGCTGAGAGTAGGGGTGTCTCACTCC
TGACTGCGTACTCCCCCTCTGTTTTACACAGGCTTATTTACTGTTACACGGAGACTTTTCTTCGAACTGT
TAAACTCTTGGCTGAGTTTGTGTGGAGTATGAGGCAAATCTCTAACCGCAAGCATGCAGTGGAAAGATTA
GGCATACTTTTGAAACGAGTTTGTGTACCAGATCATATTCTTGGCTCAAGAAAGAAAAAGAAAGGGGGCT
GGGGAAAGGCTTGTGGTTGCTACTCTGGGAACTAAAGAATTCAAAAGGCTTGTTCTCCATGTTTCGTAGA
CACAGACATCTGGAATTGTTGTTTTAAAATTACAAGCAATTGTGTATGCTTTGTTACTGCAACACTTATT
CAGAGGCAAGGACATAGGTGCCACTGTTGTCAGAAAGCCAGATGTCCTTTCCTTAAATTGGCCTGCCTGG
CTGCTGGCGCCTGGGTGTCAGCAGACACTTTGGGAATCTCAGTTAGCGGTACTGCATGGATATAGTGCAT
CTGCTTCTCACACTTCTGCCAACCTTGTGTATTGGTTTGCTTCTCTCCATGGTGTTAAAACAATGACTGA
AAGCGTCTTGGGTAGGGCAAGGGTATATTTAGCTTATAGTTGCACATGACAGTCCATCGTCAAGGGAGAG
CATGGCGGGAACTCAAGGACTTTGAGGAGGAACTGAAGCACAGGCATAGAGGCTGTTCCTCACTGGCTTG
CTCCCCAGGGCTTGCTCAGCTAGCTGTCTTACAGAGCCCAGAACCCCGATGCCCTTGAGAGCCTTCAACC
CAGTCAGCTCCTTCCGGTGGGCGCGGGGCATGACTATCGTCGCCGCACTTATGACTGTCTTCTTTATCAT
GCAACTCGTAGGACAGGTGCCGGCAGCGCTCTTCCGCTTCCTCGCTCACTGACTCGCTGCGCTCGGTCGT
TCGGCTGCGGCGAGCGGTATCAGCTCACTCAAAGGCGGTAATACGGTTATCCACAGAATCAGGGGATAAC
GCAGGAAAGAACATGTGAGCAAAAGGCCAGCAAAAGGCCAGGAACCGTAAAAAGGCCGCGTTGCTGGCGT
TTTTCCATAGGCTCCGCCCCCCTGACGAGCATCACAAAAATCGACGCTCAAGTCAGAGGTGGCGAAACCC
GACAGGACTATAAAGATACCAGGCGTTTCCCCCTGGAAGCTCCCTCGTGCGCTCTCCTGTTCCGACCCTG
CCGCTTACCGGATACCTGTCCGCCTTTCTCCCTTCGGGAAGCGTGGCGCTTTCTCATAGCTCACGCTGTA
GGTATCTCAGTTCGGTGTAGGTCGTTCGCTCCAAGCTGGGCTGTGTGCACGAACCCCCCGTTCAGCCCGA
CCGCTGCGCCTTATCCGGTAACTATCGTCTTGAGTCCAACCCGGTAAGACACGACTTATCGCCACTGGCA
GCAGCCACTGGTAACAGGATTAGCAGAGCGAGGTATGTAGGCGGTGCTACAGAGTTCTTGAAGTGGTGGC
CTAACTACGGCTACACTAGAAGAACAGTATTTGGTATCTGCGCTCTGCTGAAGCCAGTTACCTTCGGAAA
AAGAGTTGGTAGCTCTTGATCCGGCAAACAAACCACCGCTGGTAGCGGTGGTTTTTTTGTTTGCAAGCAG
CAGATTACGCGCAGAAAAAAAGGATCTCAAGAAGATCCTTTGATCTTTTCTACGGGGTCTGACGCTCAGT
GGAACGAAAACTCACGTTAAGGGATTTTGGTCATGAGATTATCAAAAAGGATCTTCACCTAGATCCTTTT
AAATTAAAAATGAAGTTTTAAATCAATCTAAAGTATATATGAGTAAACTTGGTCTGACAGCGGCCGCAAA
TGCTAAACCACTGCAGTGGTTACCAGTGCTTGATCAGTGAGGCACCGATCTCAGCGATCTGCCTATTTCG
TTCGTCCATAGTGGCCTGACTCCCCGTCGTGTAGATCACTACGATTCGTGAGGGCTTACCATCAGGCCCC
AGCGCAGCAATGATGCCGCGAGAGCCGCGTTCACCGGCCCCCGATTTGTCAGCAATGAACCAGCCAGCAG
GGAGGGCCGAGCGAAGAAGTGGTCCTGCTACTTTGTCCGCCTCCATCCAGTCTATGAGCTGCTGTCGTGA
TGCTAGAGTAAGAAGTTCGCCAGTGAGTAGTTTCCGAAGAGTTGTGGCCATTGCTACTGGCATCGTGGTA
TCACGCTCGTCGTTCGGTATGGCTTCGTTCAACTCTGGTTCCCAGCGGTCAAGCCGGGTCACATGATCAC
CCATATTATGAAGAAATGCAGTCAGCTCCTTAGGGCCTCCGATCGTTGTCAGAAGTAAGTTGGCCGCGGT
GTTGTCGCTCATGGTAATGGCAGCACTACACAATTCTCTTACCGTCATGCCATCCGTAAGATGCTTTTCC
GTGACCGGCGAGTACTCAACCAAGTCGTTTTGTGAGTAGTGTATACGGCGACCAAGCTGCTCTTGCCCGG
CGTCTATACGGGACAACACCGCGCCACATAGCAGTACTTTGAAAGTGCTCATCATCGGGAATCGTTCTTC
GGGGCGGAAAGACTCAAGGATCTTGCCGCTATTGAGATCCAGTTCGATATAGCCCACTCTTGCACCCAGT
TGATCTTCAGCATCTTTTACTTTCACCAGCGTTTCGGGGTGTGCAAAAACAGGCAAGCAAAATGCCGCAA
AGAAGGGAATGAGTGCGACACGAAAATGTTGGATGCTCATACTCGTCCTTTTTCAATATTATTGAAGCAT
TTATCAGGGTTACTAGTACGTCTCTCAAGGATAAGTAAGTAATATTAAGGTACGGGAGGTATTGGACAGG
CCGCAATAAAATATCTTTATTTTCATTACATCTGTGTGTTGGTTTTTTGTGTGAATCGATAGTACTAACA
TACGCTCTCCATCAAAACAAAACGAAACAAAACAAACTAGCAAAATAGGCTGTCCCCAGTGCAAGTGCAG
GTGCCAGAACATTTCTCTGGCCTAACTGGCCGGTACCTGAGCTCGCTAGCCTCGAGGATATC
Features (pLannotate 1.2.2; 10 found; start..end, strand, type, name):
    283..1935    +  CDS            luciferase: firefly luciferase synthetic luc2 version of the luciferase gene
   1979..2100    -  polyA_signal   SV40 poly(A) signal: SV40 polyadenylation signal
   2123..2191    -  CDS            large T antigen (fragment): large T antigen from SV40 (simian virus 40)
   2304..2326    -  misc_feature   pause site (fragment): RNA polymerase II transcriptional pause signal from the human α2 globin gene
   3336..3462    +  CDS            TcR (fragment): tetracycline efflux protein; tet; confers resistance to tetracycline
   3642..4230    -  rep_origin     ori: high-copy-number ColE1/pMB1/pBR322/pUC origin of replication
   4430..5290    -  CDS            AmpR: β-lactamase confers resistance to ampicillin, carbenicillin, and related antibiotics
   5291..5332    -  promoter       AmpR promoter (fragment): bla
   5395..5443    +  polyA_signal   poly(A) signal: synthetic polyadenylation signal
   5457..5548    +  misc_feature   pause site: RNA polymerase II transcriptional pause signal from the human α2 globin gene
