[The description below was written by a language model from this plasmid's Addgene catalogue record and pLannotate feature annotations shown in this document.]
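Description:
pCxcl1-Firefly-Chantico is a firefly luciferase reporter plasmid built on the pGL4.23-GW backbone by Gibson cloning. It is maintained in E. coli as a high-copy plasmid through a ColE1/pUC-type origin of replication and is selected with ampicillin via the β-lactamase (AmpR) gene and its bla promoter. The sequenced record is 5,592 nt.

The reporter is the synthetic luc2 version of firefly luciferase, followed by an SV40 polyadenylation signal. According to the depositor, the mouse Cxcl1 gene promoter was placed upstream to drive luciferase expression, and the promoter of the mouse lncRNA Chantico was inserted at a downstream enhancer position. Neither mouse element is called out in the automated feature table. The roughly 280 nt before the luciferase coding sequence and the unannotated stretch between the SV40 poly(A) region and the origin are plausible locations for them, but the record does not give their coordinates. A synthetic poly(A) signal and an RNA polymerase II transcriptional pause site from the human α2 globin gene sit just upstream of the promoter region, a standard arrangement for limiting read-through transcription from the backbone into the reporter. The short matches to SV40 large T antigen, a second pause site and a tetracycline resistance gene are annotated only as fragments and should not be taken as functional units.

The design allows luciferase output from the Cxcl1 promoter to be measured in the presence of the Chantico promoter element in cis. This fits the stated purpose as a reporter for mouse Cxcl1 and the associated work on regulation of Cxcl1 chemokine transcription by this cardiac lncRNA. No normalisation reporter or mammalian selection marker is annotated.
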