Addgene plasmid #163897: pCxcl1-Firefly-Chantico
Purpose: Luciferase reporter for mouse Cxcl1 with Chantico promoter
Depositing lab: Alexander Ruthenburg. Depositing organization: University of Chicago. Publication: The cardiac lncRNA Chantico directly regulates Cxcl1 chemokine transcription. Hall JM, Kainth AS, Rowton MJ, Lu E, Haddad G, Keplinger AJ, Šćepanović J , Perez-Cervantes C, Chan SSK, Piccirilli JA, Moskowitz IP, Ruthenburg AJ. bioRxiv 2021.12.23.474040 10.1101/2021.12.23.474040.
Backbone
  Vector backbone: pGL4.23-GW
  Vector type: Luciferase
Growth in bacteria
  Bacterial resistance: Ampicillin, 100 μg/mL
  Growth temperature: 37°C
  Growth strain: DH5alpha
  Copy number: High Copy
Gene/Insert
  Gene/Insert name: Luciferase
  Species: Firefly
  Promoter: Cxcl1
  Cloning method: Gibson Cloning
Terms and licenses: Academic/Nonprofit Terms; Industry Terms: Not Available to Industry
Depositor comments: The mouse Cxcl1 gene promoter was inserted to drive Firefly luciferase expression. At a downstream enhancer position, the mouse Chantico lncRNA promoter was inserted. Please visit https://www.biorxiv.org/content/10.1101/2021.12.23.474040v1 for bioRxiv preprint.
How to cite: pCxcl1-Firefly-Chantico was a gift from Alexander Ruthenburg (Addgene plasmid # 163897 ; http://n2t.net/addgene:163897 ; RRID:Addgene_163897)
